>Addgene plasmid #119945 | pSF4 TetCMV intron 20xGCN4 Renilla FKBP Stop 24xMS2v5 SV40 CTE polyA | addgene full sequence | sequence record 483465 | Addgene Long Read Sequencing Result
TTGAGATCCTTTTTTTCTGCGCGTAATCTGCTGCTTGCAAACAAAAAAACCACCGCTACCAGCGGTGGTT
TGTTTGCCGGATCAAGAGCTACCAACTCTTTTTCCGAAGGTAACTGGCTTCAGCAGAGCGCAGATACCAA
ATACTGTTCTTCTAGTGTAGCCGTAGTTAGGCCACCACTTCAAGAACTCTGTAGCACCGCCTACATACCT
CGCTCTGCTAATCCTGTTACCAGTGGCTGCTGCCAGTGGCGATAAGTCGTGTCTTACCGGGTTGGACTCA
AGACGATAGTTACCGGATAAGGCGCAGCGGTCGGGCTGAACGGGGGGTTCGTGCACACAGCCCAGCTTGG
AGCGAACGACCTACACCGAACTGAGATACCTACAGCGTGAGCTATGAGAAAGCGCCACGCTTCCCGAAGG
GAGAAAGGCGGACAGGTATCCGGTAAGCGGCAGGGTCGGAACAGGAGAGCGCACGAGGGAGCTTCCAGGG
GGAAACGCCTGGTATCTTTATAGTCCTGTCGGGTTTCGCCACCTCTGACTTGAGCGTCGATTTTTGTGAT
GCTCGTCAGGGGGGCGGAGCCTATGGAAAAACGCCAGCAACGCGGCCTTTTTACGGTTCCTGGCCTTTTG
CTGGCCTTTTGCTCACATGTTCTTTCCTGCGTTATCCCCTGATTCTGTGGATAACCGTATTACCGCCTTT
GAGTGAGCTGATACCGCTCGCCGCAGCCGAACGACCGAGCGCAGCGAGTCAGTGAGCGAGGAAGCGGAAG
AGCGCCCAATACGCAAACCGCCTCTCCCCGCGCGTTGGCCGATTCATTAATGCAGCTGGCACGACAGGTT
TCCCGACTGGAAAGCGGGCAGTGAGCGCAACGCAATTAATGTGAGTTAGCTCACTCATTAGGCACCCCAG
GCTTTACACTTTATGCTTCCGGCTCGTATGTTGTGTGGAATTGTGAGCGGATAACAATTTCACACAGGAA
ACAGCTATGACCATGATTACGCCAAGCTAGCTTTGCTCTTAGGAGTTTCCTAATACATCCCAAACTCAAA
TATATAAAGCATTTGACTTGTTCTATGCCCTAGGGGGCGGGGGGAAGCTAAGCCAGCTTTTTTTAACATT
TAAAATGTTAATTCCATTTTAAATGCACAGATGTTTTTATTTCATAAGGGTTTCAATGTGCATGAATGCT
GCAATATTCCTGTTACCAAAGCTAGTATAAATAAAAATAGATAAACGTGGAAATTACTTAGAGTTTCTGT
CATTAACGTTTCCTTCCTCAGTTGACAACATAAATGCGCTGCTGAGAAGCCAGTTTGCATCTGTCAGGAT
CAATTTCCCATTATGCCAGTCATATTAATTACTAGTCAATTAGTTGATTTTTATTTTTGACATATACATG
TGAAAGACCCCACCTGTAGGTTTGGCAAGCTAGCTTAAGTAACGCCATTTTGCAAGGCATGGAAAAATAC
ATAACTGAGAATAGAAAAGTTCAGATCAAGGTCAGGAACAGATGGAACAGCTGAATATGGGCCAAACAGG
ATATCTGTGGTAAGCAGTTCCTGCCCCGGCTCAGGGCCAAGAACAGATGGAACAGCTGAATATGGGCCAA
ACAGGATATCTGTGGTAAGCAGTTCCTGCCCCGGCTCAGGGCCAAGAACAGATGGTCCCCAGATGCGGTC
CAGCCCTCAGCAGTTTCTAGAGAACCATCAGATGTTTCCAGGGTGCCCCAAGGACCTGAAATGACCCTGT
GCCTTATTTGAACTAACCAATCAGTTCGCTTCTCGCTTCTGTTCGCGCGCTTCTGCTCCCCGAGCTCAAT
AAAAGAGCCCACAACCCCTCACTCGGCGCGCCAGTCCTCCGATTGACTGAGTCGCCCGGGTACCCGTGTA
TCCAATAAACCCTCTTGCAGTTGCATCCGACTTGTGGTCTCGCTGTTCCTTGGGAGGGTCTCCTCTGAGT
GATTGACTACCCGTCAGCGGGGGTCTTTCATTTGGGGGCTCGTCCGGGATCGGGAGACCCCTGCCCAGGG
ACCACCGACCCACCACCGGGAGGTAAGCTGGCCAGCAACTTATCTGTGTCTGTCCGATTGTCTAGTGTCT
ATGACTGATTTTATGCGCCTGCGTCGGTACTAGTTAGCTAACTAGCTCTGTATCTGGCGGACCCGTGGTG
GAACTGACGAGTTCGGAACACCCGGCCGCAACCCTGGGAGACGTCCCAGGGACTTCGGGGGCCGTTTTTG
TGGCCCGACCTGAGTCCTAAAATCCCGATCGTTTAGGACTCTTTGGTGCACCCCCCTTAGAGGAGGGATA
TGTGGTTCTGGTAGGAGACGAGAACCTAAAACAGTTCCCGCCTCCGTCTGAATTTTTGCTTTCGGTTTGG
GACCGAAGCCGCGCCGCGCGTCTTGTCTGCTGCAGCATCGTTCTGTGTTGTCTCTGTCTGACTGTGTTTC
TGTATTTGTCTGAAAATATGGGCCCGGGCTAGCCTGTTACCACTCCCTTAAGTTTGACCTTAGGTCACTG
GAAAGATGTCGAGCGGATCGCTCACAACCAGTCGGTAGATGTCAAGAAGAGACGTTGGGTTACCTTCTGC
TCTGCAGAATGGCCAACCTTTAACGTCGGATGGCCGCGAGACGGCACCTTTAACCGAGACCTCATCACCC
AGGTTAAGATCAAGGTCTTTTCACCTGGCCCGCATGGACACCCAGACCAGGTCCCCTACATCGTGACCTG
GGAAGCCTTGGCTTTTGACCCCCCTCCCTGGGTCAAGCCCTTTGTACACCCTAAGCCTCCGCCTCCTCTT
CCTCCATCCGCCCCGTCTCTCCCCCTTGAACCTCCTCGTTCGACCCCGCCTCGATCCTCCCTTTATCCAG
CCCTCACTCCTTCTCTAGGCGCCCCCATATGGCCATATGAGATCCGAAGTTCCTATTCCGAAGTTCCTAT
TCTTCAAATAGTATAGGAACTTCAGATCATAATCAGCCATACCACATTTGTAGAGGTTTTACTTGCTTTA
AAAAACCTCCCACACCTCCCCCTGAACCTGAAACATAAAATGAATGCAATTGTTGTTGTTAACTTGTTTA
TTGCAGCTTATAATGGTTACAAATAAGGCAATAGCATCACAAATTTCACAAATAAGGCATTTTTTTCACT
GCATTCTAGTTTTGGTTTGTCCAAACTCATCAATGTATCTTATCATGTCTGGATCTCAAATCCCTCGGAA
GCTGCGCCTGTCTTAGGTTGGAGTGATACATTTTTATCACTTTTACCCGTCTTTGGATTAGGCAGTAGCT
CTGACGGCCCTCCTGTCTTAGGTTAGTGAAAAATGTCACTCTCTTACCCGTCATTGGCTGTCCAGCTTAG
CTCGCAGGGGAGGTGGTCTGGATCCCGCGCGAAATGAGATCTGAGGTGTTTGATGTACGGTGCGGTGATC
CTGCACCGTTTGCCTGGTTGTAAGTTTGTGGGTTGTCGGCGGATGCCGTGTTCGTGCATCCGTTTGTCGT
GTTTTTGTGAGGTTTTCCGCCGCGGGAAGGCTGTTGCTCTTCCCGTCGGATGTTTTTCGTAATAGTTTGC
GCTGGACGAAAGCGTGATCGTCTTTCGTATTTGTAAACCAGTTGATTTTTCCGTGTGTACCGTTCGCTGT
TGCTGAACGGTTTGGTTTTTGATAGTAGTGAGAGATGTGGGCTGGTACGCTGATGCTGTACCAGTAATTG
TTTTTGATTTGGTATGTTGGAATGGGCAAGCGGTGATCCTGCTTGCCAGTTTTGTGGGAAGAGGTTTGAG
GTAGGAGTGGGTTCGCTGGTGCTGAACCCATTTGGTAGTTTCTGTGGTTGAGACTTGTGGAGCATGCCGT
GATCGTGCATGCTTGAATGTCCTGAGTGGAAGTGATGTAGCTGCGGGATCCGTGATCGTGATCCCGAAAG
GTAAGTAATCGTATTGGACGTGGAACGACGAGCCCTGGTGGTGCTCGTCCTTGTCCGTGTTTTGAAATTC
GTGAGAGCATGGGTGGCGTGATCGTCCACCCAAGAAATAGGCACAATGTATGCTCGAGTGTTTCGAAGCG
CTGATGCTGCTTCGAGAAGAGTAGTTTTTGTCTTGTTGGTGAGAGTCCATGGCCTGATGGTCCATGGAGG
GTTTGTCCAGTTGGACAAGAAACAACACTCCGAGCCCTGTTGGTGCTCGGATGTGATTTTGTTGGGGATG
TATTCTTGGGGCCCATGCGCTGATGCTGCATGGGGACATAAATTTTCTTGAGTTGGGTACTGGGCAGGAA
CGCTGATGCTGTTCCTGTAGGGGAGAGTGTGGTTTGTGTAAGAATGGCGCGAAGGCTGATGCTCTTCGCG
AAAGTCGACTTGTATTCGACTCTGATTGGCTGCGTGGGCTGATGCTCCACGCACTGAATTCGAAAGCCAG
ACATGCCGATATTCGGGAGGCGTGATCGTCCTCCCGTCGTGGCCCTCGTTTGACGTATATTGCACAGGGA
ATCCCTGATGGTGATTCCTTGTTGTAGTTTTTTGAGATAAATTTGGTAGCAGAAGCCCTGATGGTGCTTC
TGTTTGATTGGATTTCTGTGTAATGTGTCTGGAGGGTGGGGTGTTCCTCCACCCTTGTGTATTGTACCCC
TTGATTGTGAAGTGTCGGGTGGGGTGATCCTCCACCCGTTTGTAGGTTGGATCCGTTTAAACTTGAAGCT
ACAACATGTGGGGTCCTCTTTCCGAGCCAGTTCTTCCCTGGCCCTTATTCCGGTTTTAGAAGCTCCACAT
CGAAGACGAGAGTGGCATGTGGTGGGATGATGCCTGGGTGCCCAGTGGCACCATAGGCATAATCTGGAGA
TATAGTCAGTTTGGCTCTCTGACCCACACTCATCTGGGCAACCCCTTCTTCCCAGCCTCGGATCACCTCC
TGCTTGCCTAGCATAAACTTAAAGGGCTTGTTTCTGTCCCGGGAGGAATCGACTTTCTTTCCATCTTCAA
GCATCCCGGTGTAGTGCACCACACAGGTCTGGCCGCGCTTGGGGAAGGTGCGCCCGTCTCCTGGGGAGAT
GGTTTCCACCTGCACTCCCATCTGCTCGTTCTTCAGCACGCGCTCCACGAAGCTCTTGATGTACTTACCC
ATTTCATCTGGAGCGTCCTCCTGGCTGAAGTGGAGGCCCTTCACCTTCACGAACTCGGTGTTAGGGAACT
TCTTAGCTCCCTCGACAATAGCGTTGGAAAAGAACCCAGGGTCGGACTCGATGAACATCTTAGGCAGATC
GTCGCTGGCCCGAAGGTAGGCGTTGTAGTTGCGGACAATCTGGACGACGTCGGGCTTGCCTCCCTTAACG
AGAGGGATCTCGCGAGGCCAGGAGAGGGTAGGCCGTCTAACCTCGCCCTTCTCCTTGAATGGCTCCAGGT
AGGCAGCGAACTCCTCAGGCTCCAGTTTCCGCATGATCTTGCTTGGGAGCATGGTCTCGACGAAGAAGTT
ATTCTCAAGCACCATTTTCTCGCCCTCTTCGCTCTTGATCAGGGCGATATCCTCCTCGATGTCAGGCCAC
TCGTCCCAGGACTCGATCACGTCCACGACACTCTCAGCATGGACGATGGCCTTGATCTTGTCTTGGTGCT
CGTAGGAGTAGTGAAAGGCCAGACAAGCCCCCCAGTCGTGGCCCACAAAGATGATTTTCTTTGGAAGGTT
CAGCAGCTCGAACCAAGCGGTGAGGTACTTGTAGTGATCCAGGAGGCGATATGAGCCATTCCCGCTCTTG
CCGGACTTACCCATTCCGATCAGATCAGGGATGATGCATCTAGCCACGGGCTCGATGTGAGGCACGACGT
GCCTCCACAGGTAGCTGGAGGCAGCGTTACCATGCAGAAAAATCACGGCGTTCTCGGCGTGCTTCTCGGA
ATCATAGTAGTTGATGAAGGAGTCCAGCACGTTCATTTGCTTGCAGCGAGCCCACCACTGAGGCCCAGTG
ATCATGCGTTTGCGTTGCTCGGGGTCGTACACCTTGGAAGCTGACCGGTGCGGCCGCTGACCCGAGCCAG
AACCCTTTTTAAGTCGGGCTACTTCATTCTCGAGATGATAATTTTTCGACAGAAGTTCCTCACCACTGCC
ACTTCCCTTTTTTAAACGTGCAACCTCATTTTCCAAATGATAATCTTTTGAGAGCAGTTCTTCACCCGAC
CCTGAACCTTTCTTTAATCGAGCTACTTCGTTTTCCAGGTGGTAATTCTTACTGAGTAGTTCCTCACCTG
ATCCGGACCCCTTTTTAAGTCTTGCAACCTCATTTTCAAGATGATAGTTCTTCGACAGGAGTTCCTCCCC
ACTGCCGGAGCCCTTCTTTAGTCGAGCCACCTCGTTCTCGAGATGATAATTCTTAGATAGTAACTCTTCC
CCGCTCCCGCTCCCTTTCTTCAAGCGCGCCACCTCATTTTCCAAGTGGTAGTTCTTGCTCAAGAGCTCTT
CCCCGCTCCCCGAGCCTTTCTTCAAGCGGGCGACTTCATTCTCTAAGTGGTAGTTCTTCGATAAGAGCTC
CTCCCCGCTGCCGCTCCCTTTCTTGAGCCTTGCCACTTCGTTCTCCAAGTGGTAATTTTTGCTCAATAAC
TCTTCGCCGCTCCCACTCCCTTTTTTGAGCCTGGCGACTTCATTTTCCAAGTGGTAGTTTTTACTCAACA
ATTCCTCCCCCGACCCCGAGCCTTTCTTGAGCCTGGCGACTTCGTTCTCCAAATGATAATTCTTGCTGAG
CAATTCCTCGCCGCTCCCCGACCCTTTCTTCAATCTCGCGACCTCATTCTCCAAGTGGTAGTTCTTGCTC
AAGAGTTCCTCCCCGCTGCCACTGCCCTTTTTCAACCTGGCGACCTCATTTTCGAGGTGGTAGTTCTTCG
ATAAGAGTTCTTCGCCCGAGCCCGAGCCTTTCTTTAAGCGCGCGACTTCGTTCTCTAAATGATAGTTTTT
GCTCAATAACTCCTCGCCCGACCCGCTCCCCTTTTTCAACCTCGCGACCTCATTTTCCAAGTGGTAGTTT
TTCGAGAGCAACTCCTCGCCTGAGCCTGAGCCCTTTTTGAGCCTAGCAACTTCGTTCTCAAGATGATAAT
TTTTCGATAGCAACTCTTCGCCAGAACCACTCCCCTTTTTTAGTCTCGCTACCTCATTTTCCAGATGATA
ATTTTTACTCAGTAATTCTTCACCCGACCCTGAACCTTTCTTTAATCGAGCTACTTCGTTTTCGAGGTGG
TAATTCTTTGAAAGTAGTTCCTCACCACTGCCCGATCCCTTTTTTAATCGAGCGACCTCATTTTCAAGAT
GATAGTTCTTCGAGAGCAGTTCCTCTCCTGAGCCGGAACCCTTCTTCAAACGCGCTACCTCGTTCTCAAG
ATGATAATTCTTGGATAGTAGCTCTTCACCACTGCCACTTCCCTTTTTTAAGCGTGCCACCTCATTTTCG
AGGTGGTAGTTTTTAGATAATAGCTCTTCTCCAGAACCACTGCCCTTTTTTAGCCGAGCCACTTCGTTTT
CGAGATGATAATTTTTCGAGAGTAACTCCTCACCCGATCCGGACCCTTTCTTTAGTCGTGCTACTTCGTT
CTCCAAATGATAATTTTTGCTCAGCAACTCCTCCCCACTTCCGCTCCCCTTTTTCAGTCTAGCTACCTCA
TTTTCCAGGTGGTAATTCTTTGAAAGCAGTTCTTCTCCACTGCCAGAACCTTTCTTAAGACGAGCCACTT
CGTTCTCAAGATGATAATTCTTGCTCAAAAGTTCTTCTCCTCCAGAACCTCCACCTCCAGATCCACCCGG
ACCGATGATTGCGGCCGCGTGTATGATGGCGCCCATGGTGGCTAGCCTATAGTGAGTCGTATTAAGTACT
CTAGCCTTAAGAGCTGTAATTGAACTGGGAGTGGACACCTGTGGAGAGAAAGGCAAAGTGGATGTCAGTA
AGACCAATAGGTGCCTATCAGAAACGCAAGAGTCTTCTCTGTCTCGACAAGCCCAGTTTCTATTGGTCTC
CTTAAACCTGTCTTGTAACCTTGATACTTACCTGACCGGTTTTACGAGGGTAGGAAGTGGTACGGAAAGT
TGGTATAAGACAAAAGTGTTGTGGAATTGCTCCAGGCGATCTGACGGTTCACTAAACGAGCTCTGCTTTT
ATAGGCGCCCACCGTACACGCCTAAAGCTTATACGTTCTCTATCACTGATAGGGAGTAAACTGGATATAC
GTTCTCTATCACTGATAGGGAGTAAACTGTAGATACGTTCTCTATCACTGATAGGGAGTAAACTGGTCAT
ACGTTCTCTATCACTGATAGGGAGTAAACTCCTTATACGTTCTCTATCACTGATAGGGAGTAAAGTCTGC
ATACGTTCTCTATCACTGATAGGGAGTAAACTCTTCATACGTTCTCTATCACTGATAGGGAGTAAAGAAT
TCGGCCGGCCCAAAGCGGCCGCAAAAGATCTGGCCGCGAAGTTCCTATTCCGAAGTTCCTATTCTCTAGA
AAGTATAGGAACTTCAGATCCGGATTAGTCCAATTTGTTAAAGACAGGATATCAGTGGTCCAGGCTCTAG
TTTTGACTCAACAATATCACCAGCTGAAGCCTATAGAGTACGAGCCATAGATAAAATAAAAGATTTTATT
TAGTCTCCAGAAAAAGGGGGGAATGAAAGACCCCACCTGTAGGTTTGGCAAGCTAGCTCGACTTCTGTTC
GCGCGCTTCTGCTCCCCGAGCTCGAGCCCACAACCCCTCACTCGGGGCGCCAGTCCTCCGATTGACTGAG
TCGCCCGGGTACCCGTGTATCCAATAAACCCTCTTGCAGTTGCATCCGACTTGTGGTCTCGCTGTTCCTT
GAGAGGGTCTCCTCTGAGTGATTGACTACCCGTCAGCGGGGGTCTTTCACATGCAGCATGTATCAAAATT
AATTTGGTTTTTTTTCTTAAGTATTTACATTAAATGGCCATAGTACTTAAAGTTACATTGGCTTCCTTGA
AATAAACATGGAGTATTCAGAATGTGTCATAAATATTTCTAATTTTAAGATAGTATCTCCATTGGCTTTC
TACTTTTTCTTTTATTTTTTTTTGTCCTCTGTCTTCCATTTGTTGTTGTTGTTGTTTGTTTGTTTGTTTG
TTGGTTGGTTGGTTAATTTTTTTTTAAAGATCCTACACTATAGTTCAAGCTAGACTATTAGCTACTCTGT
AACCCAGGGTGACCTTGAAGTCATGGGTAGCCTGCTGTTTTAGCCTTCCCACATCTAAGATTACAGGTAT
GAGCTATCATTTTTGGTATATTGATTGATTGATTGATTGATGTGTGTGTGTGTGATTGTGTTTGTGTGTG
TGATTGTGTATATGTGTGTATGGTTGTGTGTGATTGTGTGTATGTATGTTTGTGTGTGATTGTGTGTGTG
TGATTGTGCATGTGTGTGTGTGTGATTGTGTTTATGTGTATGATTGTGTGTGTGTGTGTGTGTGTGTGTG
TGTGTGTGTGTGTGTGTGTTGTGTATATATATTTATGGTAGTGAGAGGCAACGCTCCGGCTCAGGTGTCA
GGTTGGTTTTTGAGACAGAGTCTTTCACTTAGCTTGGAATTAATTCACTGGCCGTCGTTTTACAACGTCG
TGACTGGGAAAACCCTGGCGTTACCCAACTTAATCGCCTTGCAGCACATCCCCCTTTCGCCAGCTGGCGT
AATAGCGAAGAGGCCCGCACCGATCGCCCTTCCCAACAGTTGCGCAGCCTGAATGGCGAATGGCGCCTGA
TGCGGTATTTTCTCCTTACGCATCTGTGCGGTATTTCACACCGCATATGGTGCACTCTCAGTACAATCTG
CTCTGATGCCGCATAGTTAAGCCAGCCCCGACACCCGCCAACACCCGCTGACGCGCCCTGACGGGCTTGT
CTGCTCCCGGCATCCGCTTACAGACAAGCTGTGACCGTCTCCGGGAGCTGCATGTGTCAGAGGTTTTCAC
CGTCATCACCGAAACGCGCGAGACGAAAGGGCCTCGTGATACGCCTATTTTTATAGGTTAATGTCATGAT
AATAATGGTTTCTTAGACGTCAGGTGGCACTTTTCGGGGAAATGTGCGCGGAACCCCTATTTGTTTATTT
TTCTAAATACATTCAAATATGTATCCGCTCATGAGACAATAACCCTGATAAATGCTTCAATAATATTGAA
AAAGGAAGAGTATGAGTATTCAACATTTCCGTGTCGCCCTTATTCCCTTTTTTGCGGCATTTTGCCTTCC
TGTTTTTGCTCACCCAGAAACGCTGGTGAAAGTAAAAGATGCTGAAGATCAGTTGGGTGCACGAGTGGGT
TACATCGAACTGGATCTCAACAGCGGTAAGATCCTTGAGAGTTTTCGCCCCGAAGAACGTTTTCCAATGA
TGAGCACTTTTAAAGTTCTGCTATGTGGCGCGGTATTATCCCGTATTGACGCCGGGCAAGAGCAACTCGG
TCGCCGCATACACTATTCTCAGAATGACTTGGTTGAGTACTCACCAGTCACAGAAAAGCATCTTACGGAT
GGCATGACAGTAAGAGAATTATGCAGTGCTGCCATAACCATGAGTGATAACACTGCGGCCAACTTACTTC
TGACAACGATCGGAGGACCGAAGGAGCTAACCGCTTTTTTGCACAACATGGGGGATCATGTAACTCGCCT
TGATCGTTGGGAACCGGAGCTGAATGAAGCCATACCAAACGACGAGCGTGACACCACGATGCCTGTAGCA
ATGGCAACAACGTTGCGCAAACTATTAACTGGCGAACTACTTACTCTAGCTTCCCGGCAACAATTAATAG
ACTGGATGGAGGCGGATAAAGTTGCAGGACCACTTCTGCGCTCGGCCCTTCCGGCTGGCTGGTTTATTGC
TGATAAATCTGGAGCCGGTGAGCGTGGGTCTCGCGGTATCATTGCAGCACTGGGGCCAGATGGTAAGCCC
TCCCGTATCGTAGTTATCTACACGACGGGGAGTCAGGCAACTATGGATGAACGAAATAGACAGATCGCTG
AGATAGGTGCCTCACTGATTAAGCATTGGTAACTGTCAGACCAAGTTTACTCATATATACTTTAGATTGA
TTTAAAACTTCATTTTTAATTTAAAAGGATCTAGGTGAAGATCCTTTTTGATAATCTCATGACAAAAATC
CCTTAACGTGAGTTTTCGTTCCACTGAGCGTCAGACCCCGTAGAAAAGATCAAAGGATCTTC
Features (pLannotate 1.2.2; 28 found; start..end, strand, type, name):
      1..589     +  rep_origin     ori: high-copy-number ColE1/pMB1/pBR322/pUC origin of replication
    772..864     +  CDS            lacI (fragment): lac repressor; lacI; The lac repressor binds to the lac operator to inhibit transcription in E. coli. This inhibition can be relieved by adding lactose or isopropyl-β-D-thiogalactopyranoside (IPTG).
    877..898     +  protein_bind   CAP binding site: CAP binding activates transcription in the presence of cAMP. E. coli catabolite activator protein
    913..943     +  promoter       lac promoter: promoter for the E. coli lac operon
    947..969     +  protein_bind   lac operator (fragment): The lac repressor binds to the lac operator to inhibit transcription in E. coli. This inhibition can be relieved by adding lactose or isopropyl-β-D-thiogalactopyranoside (IPTG). lac repressor encoded by lacI
   1401..1992    +  LTR            LTR: long terminal repeat from Moloney murine leukemia virus
   2055..2254    +  misc_feature   MMLV Ψ: packaging signal of Moloney murine leukemia virus (MMLV)
   2306..2394    +  misc_feature   MESV Ψ (fragment): packaging signal of murine embryonic stem cell virus
   2484..2893    +  CDS            gag (truncated) (fragment): truncated Moloney murine leukemia virus (MMLV) gag gene lacking the start codon
   2965..3048    +  CDS            large T antigen (fragment): large T antigen from SV40 (simian virus 40)
   3071..3205    +  polyA_signal   SV40 poly(A) signal: SV40 polyadenylation signal
   4738..5061    -  CDS            DD: destabilization domain that can be stabilized by Shield1 in the ProteoTuner™ system L106P mutant of FKBP12
   5062..5991    -  CDS            hRluc: Renilla luciferase human codon-optimized
   7049..7071    -  CDS            GCN4_v4 (fragment): GCN4 peptide optimized to improve solubility while preserving binding to an scFv-GFP fusion protein (Tanenbaum et al., 2014)
   7340..7363    -  CDS            GCN4_v4 (fragment): GCN4 peptide optimized to improve solubility while preserving binding to an scFv-GFP fusion protein (Tanenbaum et al., 2014)
   7681..7737    -  CDS            GCN4_v4: GCN4 peptide optimized to improve solubility while preserving binding to an scFv-GFP fusion protein (Tanenbaum et al., 2014)
   7816..7834    -  promoter       T7 promoter: promoter for bacteriophage T7 RNA polymerase
   7879..8011    -  intron         chimeric intron: chimera between introns from human β-globin and immunoglobulin heavy chain genes
   8021..8396    -  promoter       TRE3G promoter: 3rd-generation Tet-responsive promoter that can be activated by binding of Tet-On® 3G
   8438..8485    +  protein_bind   FRT: FLP-mediated recombination occurs in the 8-bp core sequence TCTAGAAA (Turan and Bode, 2011). FLP recombinase from the Saccharomyces cerevisiae 2μ plasmid
   8493..8590    +  CDS            env (fragment): murine leukemia virus gPr80 envelope polyprotein precursor; env; proteolytically cleaved into gp70SU and p15TM subunits
   8632..8668    +  LTR            3' LTR (ΔU3) (fragment): self-inactivating 3' long terminal repeat (LTR) from Moloney murine leukemia virus
   8672..8869    +  LTR            3' LTR (ΔU3) (fragment): self-inactivating 3' long terminal repeat (LTR) from Moloney murine leukemia virus
   9563..9720    +  CDS            lacZα (fragment): LacZα fragment of β-galactosidase; lacZ fragment
   9726..9825    -  misc_feature   bom (fragment): basis of mobility region from pBR322
   9927..9962    -  CDS            rop (fragment): Rop protein, which maintains plasmids at low copy number; rop
  10057..10161   +  promoter       AmpR promoter: bla
  10162..11022   +  CDS            AmpR: β-lactamase; bla; confers resistance to ampicillin, carbenicillin, and related antibiotics
