[The description below was written by a language model from this plasmid's Addgene catalogue record and pLannotate feature annotations shown in this document.]
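Description:
pSF4 TetCMV intron 20xGCN4 Renilla FKBP Stop 24xMS2v5 SV40 CTE polyA is an ampicillin-selected, high-copy (ColE1/pUC-type origin) plasmid for expressing a single-molecule translation and mRNA imaging reporter in mammalian cells. The catalogue lists it simply as a mammalian expression vector on the pSF4 backbone. The feature table, however, shows that this backbone has a gammaretroviral architecture: a Moloney murine leukemia virus 5' LTR, Ψ packaging signal and truncated gag upstream, and a self-inactivating ΔU3 3' LTR downstream. An FRT site lies just before the 3' LTR. The record does not say whether the plasmid is meant to be delivered as virus, by FLP-mediated integration, or by transfection.

The reporter cassette sits between the LTRs in the reverse orientation relative to them. A Tet-responsive promoter (annotated as TRE3G, listed as TetCMV) makes transcription dependent on a Tet transactivator and doxycycline, and it is followed by a chimeric intron. The open reading frame begins with an array of GCN4 peptide epitopes (SunTag). The depositor notes that there are 24 copies rather than the 20 in the name, and the annotation software detected only a few of these repeats. The array is fused to human codon-optimized Renilla luciferase and a C-terminal FKBP domain, which matches the Shield1-regulatable FKBP12 destabilization domain. After the stop codon, the name and catalogue fields indicate 24 MS2v5 stem loops in the 3'UTR, a CTE and an SV40 polyadenylation signal. The stem loops and CTE are not annotated in the table.

In use, fluorescent scFv binding to nascent SunTag peptides marks translating mRNAs, while MS2 coat protein fusions label the transcripts themselves. The associated study used this approach to follow mRNA localization and regulation during the integrated stress response.
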