Addgene plasmid #119945: pSF4 TetCMV intron 20xGCN4 Renilla FKBP Stop 24xMS2v5 SV40 CTE polyA
Purpose: Expresses SunTag-Renilla mRNA reporter in mammalian cells; note plasmid contains 24xGCN4 repeats
Depositing lab: Jeffrey Chao. Publication: Single-Molecule Imaging of mRNA Localization and Regulation during the Integrated Stress Response. Wilbertz JH, Voigt F, Horvathova I, Roth G, Zhan Y, Chao JA. Mol Cell. 2019 Jan 4. pii: S1097-2765(18)31036-0. doi: 10.1016/j.molcel.2018.12.006. PubMed 30661979.
Backbone
  Vector backbone: pSF4
  Backbone size w/o insert (bp): 10500
  Total vector size (bp): 11202
  Vector type: Mammalian Expression, Bacterial Expression
Growth in bacteria
  Bacterial resistance: Ampicillin, 100 μg/mL
  Growth temperature: 37°C
  Growth strain: NEB Stable
  Copy number: High Copy
Gene/Insert
  Gene/Insert name: Renilla luciferase
  Species: Renilla reniformis
  Insert size (bp): 930
  Promoter: TetCMV
  Tag / fusion protein: 24xGCN4 repeats (SunTag) (N terminal on insert); FKBP (C terminal on insert); 24xMS2v5 stem loops in 3'UTR
  Cloning method: Unknown
  Sequencing primers: 5′ AATACGACTCACTATAGGC
Terms and licenses: Academic/Nonprofit Terms; Industry Terms: Not Available to Industry
Depositor comments: Please visit https://www.biorxiv.org/content/10.1101/332502v1 for BioRxiv preprint Note plasmid contains 24xGCN4 repeats and not 20xGCN4 as described in the name.
How to cite: pSF4 TetCMV intron 20xGCN4 Renilla FKBP Stop 24xMS2v5 SV40 CTE polyA was a gift from Jeffrey Chao (Addgene plasmid # 119945 ; http://n2t.net/addgene:119945 ; RRID:Addgene_119945)
